Addgene plasmid #157405: pD649-HAsp-PSG6-COMP5AP-AviTag-9xHis
Purpose: Mammalian expression of secreted protein fused to COMP5AP-AviTag-9xHis.
Depositing lab: Chris Garcia. Depositing organization: Stanford University. Publication: A Human IgSF Cell-Surface Interactome Reveals a Complex Network of Protein-Protein Interactions. Wojtowicz WM, Vielmetter J, Fernandes RA, Siepe DH, Eastman CL, Chisholm GB, Cox S, Klock H, Anderson PW, Rue SM, Miller JJ, Glaser SM, Bragstad ML, Vance J, Lam AW, Lesley SA, Zinn K, Garcia KC. Cell. 2020 Aug 20;182(4):1027-1043.e17. doi: 10.1016/j.cell.2020.07.025. PubMed 32822567.
Backbone
  Vector backbone: pD649
  Backbone size w/o insert (bp): 7153
  Vector type: Mammalian Expression
Growth in bacteria
  Bacterial resistance: Ampicillin, 100 μg/mL
  Growth temperature: 37°C
  Growth strain: DH5alpha
  Copy number: High Copy
Gene/Insert
  Gene/Insert name: PSG6
  Species: H. sapiens (human)
  Insert size (bp): 1203
  Entrez Gene: PSG6 (a.k.a. PSBG-10, PSBG-12, PSBG-6, PSG10, PSGGB)
  Promoter: CMV/SP6
  Tag / fusion protein: COMP5AP-AviTag-9xHis (C terminal on backbone)
  Cloning method: Restriction Enzyme; 5′ cloning site GCGGCCGC (not destroyed); 3′ cloning site GGCGCGCC (not destroyed)
  Sequencing primers: 5′ ATTTAGGTGACACTATAG; 3′ CGTCGCACTCCATCACGGTG
Resource information
  A portion of this plasmid was derived from a plasmid made by: synthesis by ThermoFisher
Terms and licenses: Academic/Nonprofit Terms; Industry Terms: Not Available to Industry
Depositor comments: Some plasmids in this collection may have an IS4-like element ISVsa5 family transposase upstream of the CMV promoter.
How to cite: pD649-HAsp-PSG6-COMP5AP-AviTag-9xHis was a gift from Chris Garcia (Addgene plasmid # 157405 ; http://n2t.net/addgene:157405 ; RRID:Addgene_157405)
