[The description below was written by a language model from this plasmid's Addgene catalogue record and pLannotate feature annotations shown in this document.]
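Description:
pD649-HAsp-PSG6-COMP5AP-AviTag-9xHis is a mammalian expression plasmid built on the pD649 backbone for producing a secreted, tagged form of human pregnancy-specific glycoprotein 6 (PSG6). It is maintained in E. coli as a high-copy plasmid through a ColE1/pUC-type origin and is selected with ampicillin via the β-lactamase gene. The annotated sequence also shows an SV40 early promoter/EM7 promoter unit driving a puromycin N-acetyltransferase coding region followed by an SV40 poly(A) signal, which would allow puromycin selection in mammalian cells. Short kanamycin-resistance, lacZα, ble and f1 ori fragments appear to be backbone remnants. The depositor notes that some plasmids in this collection may carry an IS4-like transposase element upstream of the CMV promoter; none is annotated here.

The expression cassette runs from the CMV enhancer/promoter through a fragment of CMV intron A and an SP6 promoter, which can also support in vitro transcription. An N-terminal signal sequence follows: it is named HAsp in the plasmid title, although the annotation tool matched a fragment to an IgH signal sequence. Next comes the roughly 1.2 kb PSG6 insert, cloned between preserved NotI and AscI sites. The automated annotation labels this region PSG1, most likely reflecting homology within the PSG family. The insert is fused at its C terminus to a segment of cartilage oligomeric matrix protein, known for its pentamerising coiled coil, then placental alkaline phosphatase, an AviTag for enzymatic biotinylation and a polyhistidine tag. The cassette ends at a bGH poly(A) signal. This design yields a multivalent, enzymatically detectable secreted protein. The associated study mapped binding interactions among human IgSF cell-surface proteins, which suggests use as a high-avidity reagent in binding screens, though the record does not state this role.
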