Features (pLannotate 1.2.2; 24 found; start..end, strand, type, name):
    119..143     -  CDS            KanR (fragment): aminoglycoside phosphotransferase; aph(3')-Ia; confers resistance to kanamycin
    254..842     +  rep_origin     ori: high-copy-number ColE1/pMB1/pBR322/pUC origin of replication
   1067..1084    +  terminator     rrnB T2 terminator (fragment): transcription terminator T2 from the E. coli rrnB gene
   1109..1128    -  CDS            lacZα (fragment): LacZα fragment of β-galactosidase; lacZ fragment
   1584..1600    +  protein_bind   lac operator: The lac repressor binds to the lac operator to inhibit transcription in E. coli. This inhibition can be relieved by adding lactose or isopropyl-β-D-thiogalactopyranoside (IPTG). lac repressor encoded by lacI
   1843..2146    +  enhancer       CMV enhancer: human cytomegalovirus immediate early enhancer
   2147..2350    +  promoter       CMV promoter: human cytomegalovirus (CMV) immediate early promoter
   2486..2529    +  intron         CMV intron (fragment): modified intron A from human cytomegalovirus
   2581..2599    +  promoter       SP6 promoter: promoter for bacteriophage SP6 RNA polymerase
   2603..2640    +  CDS            IgH signal sequence (fragment): signal sequence from the mouse immunoglobulin heavy chain variable region
   2746..3900    +  CDS            PSG1 (fragment): PSG1_HUMAN - Also known as B1G1, PSBG1, PSGGA. Experimental evidence at protein level: Swiss-Prot protein existence level 1. From Homo sapiens (Human).
   4048..4227    +  CDS            Comp (fragment): COMP_RAT - Experimental evidence at protein level: Swiss-Prot protein existence level 1. May play a role in the structural integrity of cartilage via its interaction with other extracellular matrix proteins such as the collagens and fibronectin. Can mediate the interaction of chondrocytes with the cartilage extracellular matrix through interaction with cell surface integrin receptors. Could play a role in the pathogenesis of osteoarthritis. Potent suppressor of apoptosis in both primary chondrocytes and transformed cells. Suppresses apoptosis by blocking the activation of caspase-3 and by indu
   4215..5667    +  CDS            SEAP (fragment): secreted alkaline phosphatase from human placenta The natural enzyme has a C-terminal transmembrane sequence that is replaced by a GPI anchor.
   5692..5733    +  CDS            AviTag™ (fragment): peptide tag that allows for enzymatic biotinylation
   5737..5760    +  CDS            8xHis: 8xHis affinity tag
   5906..6017    +  polyA_signal   bGH poly(A) signal: bovine growth hormone polyadenylation signal
   6018..6126    +  rep_origin     f1 ori (fragment): f1 bacteriophage origin of replication; arrow indicates direction of (+) strand synthesis
   6140..6469    +  promoter       SV40 promoter: SV40 enhancer and early promoter
   6517..6564    +  promoter       EM7 promoter: synthetic bacterial promoter&nbsp
   6583..7182    +  CDS            PuroR (fragment): puromycin N-acetyltransferase; pac from Streptomyces; confers resistance to puromycin
   7192..7317    +  CDS            ble (fragment): BLE_KLEPN - Experimental evidence at protein level: Swiss-Prot protein existence level 1. Binding protein with a strong affinity to the bleomycin family of antibiotics. Binds to CL990; an antimitotic-antibiotic compound. From Klebsiella pneumoniae.
   7312..7433    +  polyA_signal   SV40 poly(A) signal: SV40 polyadenylation signal
   7486..8346    -  CDS            AmpR: β-lactamase; bla; confers resistance to ampicillin, carbenicillin, and related antibiotics
   8349..89      -  promoter       AmpR promoter (fragment) (across the origin): bla
>Addgene plasmid #157405 | pD649-HAsp-PSG6-COMP5AP-AviTag-9xHis | depositor full sequence | sequence record 303919 | Full Sequence
TTTCAATATTATTGAAGCATTTATCAGGGTTATTGTCTCATGAGCGGATACATATTTGAATGTATTTAGA
AAAATAAACAAATAGGGGTCAGTGTTACAACCAATTAACCAATTCTGAACATTATCGCGAGCCCATTTAT
ACCTGAATATGGCTCATAACACCCCTTGCTCATGACCAAAATCCCTTAACGTGAGTTACGCGCGCGTCGT
TCCACTGAGCGTCAGACCCCGTAGAAAAGATCAAAGGATCTTCTTGAGATCCTTTTTTTCTGCGCGTAAT
CTGCTGCTTGCAAACAAAAAAACCACCGCTACCAGCGGTGGTTTGTTTGCCGGATCAAGAGCTACCAACT
CTTTTTCCGAAGGTAACTGGCTTCAGCAGAGCGCAGATACCAAATACTGTTCTTCTAGTGTAGCCGTAGT
TAGCCCACCACTTCAAGAACTCTGTAGCACCGCCTACATACCTCGCTCTGCTAATCCTGTTACCAGTGGC
TGCTGCCAGTGGCGATAAGTCGTGTCTTACCGGGTTGGACTCAAGACGATAGTTACCGGATAAGGCGCAG
CGGTCGGGCTGAACGGGGGGTTCGTGCACACAGCCCAGCTTGGAGCGAACGACCTACACCGAACTGAGAT
ACCTACAGCGTGAGCTATGAGAAAGCGCCACGCTTCCCGAAGGGAGAAAGGCGGACAGGTATCCGGTAAG
CGGCAGGGTCGGAACAGGAGAGCGCACGAGGGAGCTTCCAGGGGGAAACGCCTGGTATCTTTATAGTCCT
GTCGGGTTTCGCCACCTCTGACTTGAGCGTCGATTTTTGTGATGCTCGTCAGGGGGGCGGAGCCTATGGA
AAAACGCCAGCAACGCGGCCTTTTTACGGTTCCTGGCCTTTTGCTGGCCTTTTGCTCACATGTTCTTTCC
TGCGTTATCCCCTGATTCTGTGGATAACCGTATTACCGCCTTTGAGTGAGCTGATACCGCTCGCCGCAGC
CGAACGACCGAGCGCAGCGAGTCAGTGAGCGAGGAAGCGGAAGGCGAGAGTAGGGAACTGCCAGGCATCA
AACTAAGCAGAAGGCCCCTGACGGATGGCCTTTTTGCGTTTCTACAAACTCTTTCTGTGTTGTAAAACGA
CGGCCAGTCTTAAGCTCGGGCCCCCTGGGCGGTTCTGATAACGAGTAATCGTTAATCCGCAAATAACGTA
AAAACCCGCTTCGGCGGGTTTTTTTATGGGGGGAGTTTAGGGAAAGAGCATTTGTCAGAATATTTAAGGG
CGCCTGTCACTTTGCTTGATATATGAGAATTATTTAACCTTATAAATGAGAAAAAAGCAACGCACTTTAA
ATAAGATACGTTGCTTTTTCGATTGATGAACACCTATAATTAAACTATTCATCTATTATTTATGATTTTT
TGTATATACAATATTTCTAGTTTGTTAAAGAGAATTAAGAAAATAAATCTCGAAAATAATAAAGGGAAAA
TCAGTTTTTGATATCAAAATTATACATGTCAACGATAATACAAAATATAATACAAACTATAAGATGTTAT
CAGTATTTATTATCATTTAGAATAAATTTTGTGTCGCCCTTAATTGTGAGCGGATAACAATTACGAGCTT
CATGCACAGTGGCGTTGACTCAATATTGGCCATTAGCCATATTATTCATTGGTTATATAGCATAAATCAA
TATTGGCTATTGGCCATTGCATACGTTGTATCTATATCATAATATGTACATTTATATTGGCTCATGTCCA
ATATGACCGCCATGTTGGCATTGATTATTGACTAGTTATTAATAGTAATCAATTACGGGGTCATTAGTTC
ATAGCCCATATATGGAGTTCCGCGTTACATAACTTACGGTAAATGGCCCGCCTGGCTGACCGCCCAACGA
CCCCCGCCCATTGACGTCAATAATGACGTATGTTCCCATAGTAACGCCAATAGGGACTTTCCATTGACGT
CAATGGGTGGAGTATTTACGGTAAACTGCCCACTTGGCAGTACATCAAGTGTATCATATGCCAAGTACGC
CCCCTATTGACGTCAATGACGGTAAATGGCCCGCCTGGCATTATGCCCAGTACATGACCTTATGGGACTT
TCCTACTTGGCAGTACATCTACGTATTAGTCATCGCTATTACCATGGTGATGCGGTTTTGGCAGTACATC
AATGGGCGTGGATAGCGGTTTGACTCACGGGGATTTCCAAGTCTCCACCCCATTGACGTCAATGGGAGTT
TGTTTTGGCACCAAAATCAACGGGACTTTCCAAAATGTCGTAACAACTCCGCCCCATTGACGCAAATGGG
CGGTAGGCGTGTACGGTGGGAGGTCTATATAAGCAGAGCTCGTTTAGTGAACCGTCAGATCGCCTGGAGA
CGCCATCCACGCTGTTTTGACCTCCATAGAAGACACCGGGACCGATCCAGCCTCCGCGGCCGGGAACGGT
GCATTGGAACGCGGATTCCCCGTGCCAAGAGTGACGTAAGTACCGCCTATAGAGTCTATAGGCCCACCCC
CTTGGCTTCGTTAGAACGCGGCTACAATTAATACATAACCTTATGTATCATACACATACGATTTAGGTGA
CACTATAGAATAACATCCACTTTGCCTTTCTCTCCACAGGTGTCCACTCCCAGGTCCAACTGCACCTCGG
TTCTATCGAAAACGCGCCTGCTAGCGCCACCATGAAGACCATCATTGCCCTGAGCTACATCTTCTGCCTG
GTGTTCGCTGCGGCCGCCCAAGTGATTATTGAGGCCAAGCCTCCTAAGGTGTCCGAGGGCAAAGATGTGC
TGCTGCTGGTGCACAACCTGCCTCAGAATCTGACCGGCTACATCTGGTACAAGGGCCAGATGACCGACCT
GTACCACTACATCACCAGCTACGTGGTGCACGGCCAGATCATCTACGGCCCTGCCTACTCTGGCAGAGAA
ACCGTGTACAGCAACGCCAGCCTGCTGATCCAGAACGTGACACAAGAGGATGCCGGCAGCTACACCCTGC
ACATCATTAAGAGAGGCGACGGCACAGGCGGCGTGACAGGCTACTTTACCGTGACACTGTACAGCGAGAC
ACCCAAGCCTAGCATCAGCAGCTCCAATCTGAACCCCAGAGAAGTGATGGAAGCCGTGCGGCTGATCTGC
GACCCTGAAACACCTGATGCCAGCTACCTGTGGCTGCTGAACGGCCAGAATCTGCCCATGACACACAGAC
TGCAGCTGAGCAAGACCAACAGAACCCTGTACCTGTTCGGCGTGACCAAGTATATCGCTGGCCCCTACGA
GTGCGAGATCAGAAATCCTGTGTCCGCCAGCAGATCCGATCCTGTGACACTGAACCTGCTGCCTAAGCTG
CCCATGCCTTACATCACGATCAACAACCTGAATCCGCGCGAGAAGAAAGACGTGCTGGCCTTTACATGCG
AGCCCAAGAGCCGGAACTACACCTATATCTGGTGGCTGAACGGACAGTCCCTGCCTGTGTCTCCTAGAGT
GAAGCGGCCCATCGAGAACAGAATCCTGATCCTGCCTAGCGTGACCAGAAACGAGACAGGCCCTTACCAG
TGCGAAATCCGGGACAGATACGGCGGCATCAGATCTAACCCCGTGACTCTGAATGTGCTGTACGGCCCCG
ACCTGCCAAGAATCTACCCCAGCTTCACCTACTACAGAAGCGGCGAGAACCTGGACCTGAGCTGCTTCGC
CGATTCTAACCCTCCTGCCGAGTACAGCTGGACCATCAACGGCAAGTTTCAGCTGTCCGGCCAGAAGCTG
TTCATTCCTCAGATCACCACCAACCACAGCGGCCTGTATGCCTGTTCTGTGCGGAATAGCGCCACCGGCA
AAGAAATCAGCAAGAGCATGATCGTGAAAGTGTCCGAGACAGCCTCTCCACAAGTGACCTACGCCGGACC
TAACACCTGGTTCCAAGAGATCCTGCTGCTTGGCGCGCCGGAAGATCAAGTTGATCCAAGATTGATTGAT
GGCAAGGGCGGATCTCTGGAGGTGCTGTTCCAGGGACCAGGCGGAAGCGGCAATCCCGGCGGCGATCTGG
CCCCCCAGATGCTGCGCGAGCTGCAGGAGACCAATGCCGCCCTGCAGGACGTGCGCGAGCTGCTGCGCCA
CCGCGTGAAGGAGATCACCTTCCTGAAGAACACCGTGATGGAGTGCGACGCCTGCGGTATGCAGCCCTCT
AGAGGCTCCGGCTCCATCATCCCAGTTGAGGAGGAGAACCCGGACTTCTGGAACCGCGAGGCAGCCGAGG
CCCTGGGTGCCGCCAAGAAGCTGCAGCCTGCACAGACAGCCGCCAAGAACCTCATCATCTTCCTGGGCGA
TGGGATGGGGGTGTCTACGGTGACAGCTGCCAGGATCCTAAAAGGGCAGAAGAAGGACAAACTGGGGCCT
GAGATACCCCTGGCCATGGACCGCTTCCCATATGTGGCTCTGTCCAAGACATACAATGTAGACAAACATG
TGCCAGACAGTGGAGCCACAGCCACGGCCTACCTGTGCGGGGTCAAGGGCAACTTCCAGACCATTGGCTT
GAGTGCAGCCGCCCGCTTTAACCAGTGCAACACGACACGCGGCAACGAGGTCATCTCCGTGATGAATCGG
GCCAAGAAAGCAGGGAAGTCAGTGGGAGTGGTAACCACCACACGAGTGCAGCACGCCTCGCCAGCCGGCA
CCTACGCCCACACGGTGAACCGCAACTGGTACTCGGACGCCGACGTGCCTGCCTCGGCCCGCCAGGAGGG
GTGCCAGGACATCGCTACGCAGCTCATCTCCAACATGGACATTGACGTGATCCTAGGTGGAGGCCGAAAG
TACATGTTTCGCATGGGAACCCCAGACCCTGAGTACCCAGATGACTACAGCCAAGGTGGGACCAGGCTGG
ACGGGAAGAATCTGGTGCAGGAATGGCTGGCGAAGCGCCAGGGTGCCCGGTATGTGTGGAACCGCACTGA
GCTCATGCAGGCTTCCCTGGACCCGTCTGTGACCCATCTCATGGGTCTCTTTGAGCCTGGAGACATGAAA
TACGAGATCCACCGAGACTCCACACTGGACCCCTCCCTGATGGAGATGACAGAGGCTGCCCTGCGCCTGC
TGAGCAGGAACCCCCGCGGCTTCTTCCTCTTCGTGGAGGGTGGTCGCATCGACCATGGTCATCATGAAAG
CAGGGCTTACCGGGCACTGACTGAGACGATCATGTTCGACGACGCCATTGAGAGGGCGGGCCAGCTCACC
AGCGAGGAGGACACGCTGAGCCTCGTCACTGCCGACCACTCCCACGTCTTCTCCTTCGGAGGCTACCCCC
TGCGAGGGAGCTCCATCTTCGGGCTGGCCCCTGGCAAGGCCCGGGACAGGAAGGCCTACACGGTCCTCCT
ATACGGAAACGGTCCAGGCTATGTGCTCAAGGACGGCGCCCGGCCGGATGTTACCGAGAGCGAGAGCGGG
AGCCCCGAGTATCGGCAGCAGTCAGCAGTGCCCCTGGACGAAGAGACCCACGCAGGCGAGGACGTGGCGG
TGTTCGCGCGCGGCCCGCAGGCGCACCTGGTTCACGGCGTGCAGGAGCAGACCTTCATAGCGCACGTCAT
GGCCTTCGCCGCCTGCCTGGAGCCCTACACCGCCTGCGACCTGGCGCCCCCCGCCGGCACCACCGACGCC
GCGCACCCGGGTGGCGGAGGACTGAACGACATCTTCGAGGCTCAGAAAATCGAATGGCACGAACATCACC
ATCACCATCACCATCACCATTAAGGCCGGCCTGTAGTCACTGGCACAACGCGTTACCCGGTAAGCCAATC
GGGTATACACGGTCGTCATACTGCAGACAGGGTTCTTCTACTTTGCAAGATAGTCTTGAGTAGTAAAATA
AATAGATAGAGAAAATCAGCCTCGACTGTGCCTTCTAGTTGCCAGCCATCTGTTGTTTGCCCCTCCCCCG
TGCCTTCCTTGACCCTGGAAGGTGCCACTCCCACTGTCCTTTCCTAATAAAATGAGGAAATTGCATCACA
ACACTCAACCCTATCTCGGTCTATTCTTTTGATTTATAAGGGATTTTGCCGATTTCGGCCTATTGGTTAA
AAAATGAGCTGATTTAACAAAAATTTAACGCGAATTAATTCTGTGGAATGTGTGTCAGTTAGGGTGTGGA
AAGTCCCCAGGCTCCCCAGCAGGCAGAAGTATGCAAAGCATGCATCTCAATTAGTCAGCAACCAGGTGTG
GAAAGTCCCCAGGCTCCCCAGCAGGCAGAAGTATGCAAAGCATGCATCTCAATTAGTCAGCAACCATAGT
CCCGCCCCTAACTCCGCCCATCCCGCCCCTAACTCCGCCCAGTTCCGCCCATTCTCCGCCCCATGGCTGA
CTAATTTTTTTTATTTATGCAGAGGCCGAGGCCGCCTCTGCCTCTGAGCTATTCCAGAAGTAGTGAGGAG
GCTTTTTTGGAGGCCTAGGCTTTTGCAAAAAGCTCCCGGGAGCTTGTATATCCATTTTCGGATCTGATCA
GCACGTGTTGACAATTAATCATCGGCATAGTATATCGGCATAGTATAATACGACAAGGTGAGGAACTAAA
CCATGACCGAGTACAAGCCCACGGTGCGCCTCGCCACCCGCGACGACGTCCCCAGGGCCGTACGCACCCT
CGCCGCCGCGTTCGCCGACTACCCCGCCACGCGCCACACCGTCGATCCGGACCGCCACATCGAGCGGGTC
ACCGAGCTGCAAGAACTCTTCCTCACGCGCGTCGGGCTCGACATCGGCAAGGTGTGGGTCGCGGACGACG
GCGCCGCGGTGGCGGTCTGGACCACGCCGGAGAGCGTCGAAGCGGGGGCGGTGTTCGCCGAGATCGGCCC
GCGCATGGCCGAGTTGAGCGGTTCCCGGCTGGCCGCGCAGCAACAGATGGAAGGCCTCCTGGCGCCGCAC
CGGCCCAAGGAGCCCGCGTGGTTCCTGGCCACCGTCGGCGTCTCGCCCGACCACCAGGGCAAGGGTCTGG
GCAGCGCCGTCGTGCTCCCCGGAGTGGAGGCGGCCGAGCGCGCCGGGGTGCCCGCCTTCCTGGAGACATC
CGCGCCCCGCAACCTCCCCTTCTACGAGCGGCTCGGCTTCACCGTCACCGCCGACGTCGAGGTGCCCGAA
GGACCGCGCACCTGGTGCATGACCCGCAAGCCCGGTGCCTGACACGTGCTACGAGATTTCGATTCCACCG
CCGCCTTCTATGAAAGGTTGGGCTTCGGAATCGTTTTCCGGGACGCCGGCTGGATGATCCTCCAGCGCGG
GGATCTCATGCTGGAGTTCTTCGCCCACCCCAACTTGTTTATTGCAGCTTATAATGGTTACAAATAAAGC
AATAGCATCACAAATTTCACAAATAAAGCATTTTTTTCACTGCATTCTAGTTGTGGTTTGTCCAAACTCA
TCAATGTATCTTATCATGTCTGTATACCGTCGACCTCTAGCTAGAGCTTGGCGTAATCATGGTCATTACC
AATGCTTAATCAGTGAGGCACCTATCTCAGCGATCTGTCTATTTCGTTCATCCATAGTTGCCTGACTCCC
CGTCGTGTAGATAACTACGATACGGGAGGGCTTACCATCTGGCCCCAGCGCTGCGATGATACCGCGAGAA
CCACGCTCACCGGCTCCGGATTTATCAGCAATAAACCAGCCAGCCGGAAGGGCCGAGCGCAGAAGTGGTC
CTGCAACTTTATCCGCCTCCATCCAGTCTATTAATTGTTGCCGGGAAGCTAGAGTAAGTAGTTCGCCAGT
TAATAGTTTGCGCAACGTTGTTGCCATCGCTACAGGCATCGTGGTGTCACGCTCGTCGTTTGGTATGGCT
TCATTCAGCTCCGGTTCCCAACGATCAAGGCGAGTTACATGATCCCCCATGTTGTGCAAAAAAGCGGTTA
GCTCCTTCGGTCCTCCGATCGTTGTCAGAAGTAAGTTGGCCGCAGTGTTATCACTCATGGTTATGGCAGC
ACTGCATAATTCTCTTACTGTCATGCCATCCGTAAGATGCTTTTCTGTGACTGGTGAGTACTCAACCAAG
TCATTCTGAGAATAGTGTATGCGGCGACCGAGTTGCTCTTGCCCGGCGTCAATACGGGATAATACCGCGC
CACATAGCAGAACTTTAAAAGTGCTCATCATTGGAAAACGTTCTTCGGGGCGAAAACTCTCAAGGATCTT
ACCGCTGTTGAGATCCAGTTCGATGTAACCCACTCGTGCACCCAACTGATCTTCAGCATCTTTTACTTTC
ACCAGCGTTTCTGGGTGAGCAAAAACAGGAAGGCAAAATGCCGCAAAAAAGGGAATAAGGGCGACACGGA
AATGTTGAATACTCATATTCTTCCTT
