>Addgene plasmid #157405 | pD649-HAsp-PSG6-COMP5AP-AviTag-9xHis | depositor partial sequence | sequence record 303920 | insert (secreted protein)
CAAGTGATTATTGAGGCCAAGCCTCCTAAGGTGTCCGAGGGCAAAGATGTGCTGCTGCTGGTGCACAACC
TGCCTCAGAATCTGACCGGCTACATCTGGTACAAGGGCCAGATGACCGACCTGTACCACTACATCACCAG
CTACGTGGTGCACGGCCAGATCATCTACGGCCCTGCCTACTCTGGCAGAGAAACCGTGTACAGCAACGCC
AGCCTGCTGATCCAGAACGTGACACAAGAGGATGCCGGCAGCTACACCCTGCACATCATTAAGAGAGGCG
ACGGCACAGGCGGCGTGACAGGCTACTTTACCGTGACACTGTACAGCGAGACACCCAAGCCTAGCATCAG
CAGCTCCAATCTGAACCCCAGAGAAGTGATGGAAGCCGTGCGGCTGATCTGCGACCCTGAAACACCTGAT
GCCAGCTACCTGTGGCTGCTGAACGGCCAGAATCTGCCCATGACACACAGACTGCAGCTGAGCAAGACCA
ACAGAACCCTGTACCTGTTCGGCGTGACCAAGTATATCGCTGGCCCCTACGAGTGCGAGATCAGAAATCC
TGTGTCCGCCAGCAGATCCGATCCTGTGACACTGAACCTGCTGCCTAAGCTGCCCATGCCTTACATCACG
ATCAACAACCTGAATCCGCGCGAGAAGAAAGACGTGCTGGCCTTTACATGCGAGCCCAAGAGCCGGAACT
ACACCTATATCTGGTGGCTGAACGGACAGTCCCTGCCTGTGTCTCCTAGAGTGAAGCGGCCCATCGAGAA
CAGAATCCTGATCCTGCCTAGCGTGACCAGAAACGAGACAGGCCCTTACCAGTGCGAAATCCGGGACAGA
TACGGCGGCATCAGATCTAACCCCGTGACTCTGAATGTGCTGTACGGCCCCGACCTGCCAAGAATCTACC
CCAGCTTCACCTACTACAGAAGCGGCGAGAACCTGGACCTGAGCTGCTTCGCCGATTCTAACCCTCCTGC
CGAGTACAGCTGGACCATCAACGGCAAGTTTCAGCTGTCCGGCCAGAAGCTGTTCATTCCTCAGATCACC
ACCAACCACAGCGGCCTGTATGCCTGTTCTGTGCGGAATAGCGCCACCGGCAAAGAAATCAGCAAGAGCA
TGATCGTGAAAGTGTCCGAGACAGCCTCTCCACAAGTGACCTACGCCGGACCTAACACCTGGTTCCAAGA
GATCCTGCTGCTT
